>Addgene plasmid #72125 | Plxna4-Fc-His | depositor full sequence | sequence record 139260 | Full sequence
GTCGAGGTCTCGACGGTATCGATTGACATTGATTATTGACTAGCTAGTTATTAATAGTAATCAATTACGG
GGTCATTAGTTCATAGCCCATATATGGAGTTCCGCGTTACATAACTTACGGTAAATGGCCCGCCTGGCTG
ACCGCCCAACGACCCCCGCCCATTGACGTCAATAATGACGTATGTTCCCATAGTAACGCCAATAGGGACT
TTCCATTGACGTCAATGGGTGGAGTATTTACGGTAAACTGCCCACTTGGCAGTACATCAAGTGTATCATA
TGCCAAGTCCGCCCCCTATTGACGTCAATGACGGTAAATGGCCCGCCTGGCATTATGCCCAGTACATGAC
CTTACGGGACTTTCCTACTTGGCAGTACATCTACGTATTAGTCATCGCTATTACCATGGTGATGCGGTTT
TGGCAGTACACCAATGGGCGTGGATAGCGGTTTGACTCACGGGGATTTCCAAGTCTCCACCCCATTGACG
TCAATGGGAGTTTGTTTTGGCACCAAAATCAACGGGACTTTCCAAAATGTCGTAATAACCCCGCCCCGTT
GACGCAAATGGGCGGTAGGCGTGTACGGTGGGAGGTCTATATAAGCAGAGCTCGTTTAGTGAACCGTCAG
ATCGCCTGGAGACGCCATCCACGCTGTTTTGACCTCCATAGAAGACACCGGGACCGATCCAGCCTCCGCG
GCCGGGAACGGTGCATTGGAACGCGGATTCCCCGTGCCAAGAGTGACGTAAGTACCGCCTATAGACTCTA
TAGGCACACCCCTTTGGCTCTTATGCATGCTATACTGTTTTTGGCTTGGGGCCTATACACCCCCGCTTCC
ATATGCTATAGGTGATGGTATAGCTTAGCCTATAGGTGTGGGTTATTGACCATTATTGACCACTCCCCTA
TTGGTGACGATACTTTCCATTACTAATCCATAACATGGCTCTTTGCCACAACTATCTCTATTGGCTATAT
GCCAATACTCTGTCCTTCAGAGACTGACACGGACTCTGTATTTTTACAGGATGGGGTCCCATTTATTATT
TACAAATTCACATATACAACAACGCCGTCCCCCGTGCCCGCAGTTTTTATTAAACATAGCGTGGGATCTC
CACGCGAATCTCGGGTACGTGTTCCGGACATGGGCTCTTCTCCGGTAGCGGCGGAGCTTCCACATCCGAG
CCCTGGTCCCATGCCTCCAGCGGCTCATGGTCGCTCGGCAGCTCCTTGCTCCTAACAGTGGAGGCCAGAC
TTAGGCACAGCACAATGCCCACCACCACCAGTGTGCCGCACAAGGCCGTGGCGGTAGGGTATGTGTCTGA
AAATGAGCTCGGAGATTGGGCTCGCACCGCTGACGCAGATGGAAGACTTAAGGCAGCGGCAGAAGAAGAT
GCAGGCAGCTGAGTTGTTGTATTCTGATAAGAGTCAGAGGTAACTCCCGTTGCGGTGCTGTTAACGGTGG
AGGGCAGTGTAGTCTGAGCAGTACTCGTTGCTGCCGCGCGCGCCACCAGACATAATAGCTGACAGACTAA
CAGACTGTTCCTTTCCATGGGTCTTTTCTGCAGAAGCTTGAATTCTCGAGGATCCGCGGCCGCGCCACCA
TGAAAGCCATGCCCTGGAACTGGACTTGCCTGCTCTCCCACCTGCTGGTGGTAGGGATGGGCTCCTCCAC
TCTGCTTCCACGACAGCCACCCCAGCTGTCTCAGAAGCCTTCCTTTGTGACATTCCGAGGGGAGCCTGCT
GAGGGCTTCAATCACCTTGTGGTGGATGAGAGGACAGGGCACATTTATTTGGGGGCTGTCAACAGAATCT
ACAAACTCTCTAGTGACCTCAAAGTCTTGGTGACTCATCAGACAGGGCCAGATGAGGACAACCCCAAGTG
TTACCCACCTCGGATTGTTCAGACCTGCAATGAGCCTCTGGCCAGCACCAATAACGTCAACAAGATGCTG
CTTATAGACTACAAAGAAAACAGGCTGATCGCGTGTGGGAGCCTGTACCAGGGTATCTGCAAGCTCCTGA
GGCTAGAGGACCTCTTCAAGTTGGGAGAGCCCTTTCACAAGAAGGAACATTATCTCTCGGGGGTTAACGA
GAGTGGCTCAGTCTTTGGGGTGATTGTTTCCTACAGCAACTTTGATGATAAACTCTTTATTGCCACAGCA
GTGGATGGCAAACCTGAATATTTTCCTACCATCTCCAGCAGGAAGCTGACTAAGAACTCTGAGGCCGATG
GCATGTTTGCTTACGTTTTCCATGATGAATTTGTGGCCTCTATGATTAAGATCCCTTCAGACACTTTCAC
GGTTATCCCCGACTTTGACATCTACTACGTCTATGGCTTCAGCAGTGGCAATTTTGTCTACTTTTTGACC
CTTCAGCCAGAGATGGTGTCTCCCCCAGGCTCCACGACAAAGGAGCAGGTGTACACCTCAAAGCTTGTGA
GGCTTTGCAAAGAGGACACAGCCTTTAACTCCTACGTAGAGGTGCCCATTGGCTGTGAGCGCAATGGGGT
GGAGTATCGCTTGTTACAGGCTGCCTACTTGTCTAAAGCTGGTGCAGTGCTTGGCCGGACCCTAGGAGTC
CGCCCAGATGACGACCTCCTCTTCACCGTCTTCTCCAAGGGCCAGAAGCGGAAGATGAAATCTCTGGATG
AGTCTGCCCTGTGCATCTTCATCTTGAAGCAGATCAATGATCGCATTAAGGACCGCCTGCAGTCCTGTTA
TAGGGGTGAGGGAACACTAGACCTGGCCTGGCTCAAGGTGAAGGACATCCCTTGCAGCAGTGCGCTCCTT
ACTATTGATGACAACTTCTGTGGCCTGGATATGAATGCTCCTCTGGGAGTTTCCGAAATGGTGCGTGGCA
TTCCAGTCTTCACAGAAGACAGGGACCGCATGACTTCTGTCATCGCCTATGTCTACAAGAACCACTCACT
GGCCTTCGTGGGCACCAAAAGTGGCAAGCTGAAGAAGATCCGGGTTGATGGGCCCAAGGGAAATGCCCTC
CAATATGAGACTGTGCAGGTGGTGGACTCAGGACCAGTCCTCCGGGACATGGCCTTTTCCAAGGACCACG
AGCAACTCTACATCATGTCAGAAAGGCAGCTTACCAGAGTTCCTGTGGAGTCCTGTGGGCAGTACCGGAG
CTGTGGCGAGTGTCTTGGCTCAGGTGACCCCCATTGTGGCTGGTGTGTGCTCCACAACACGTGCACCCGG
AAGGAACGGTGTGAACGCTCCAGAGAACCCCGAAGGTTTGCCTCAGAGATGAAGCAGTGTGTCCGGCTGA
CGGTCCATCCCAACAACATCTCTGTCTCTCAGTACAACGTGCTGCTGGTCCTAGAGACATACAATGTCCC
GGAGCTGTCAGCAGGTGTCAACTGTACCTTTGAAGATCTGTCAGAGATGGATGGGCTGGTAATAGGCAAT
CAGATCCAGTGCTACTCCCCTGCAGCCAAGGAAGTGCCCCGGATCATCACAGAAAATGGGGACCATCATG
TTGTCCAGCTGCAACTCAAGTCAAAGGAGACTGGGATGACCTTCGCCAGCACCAGCTTTGTCTTCTACAA
CTGCAGTGTCCACAATTCATGCCTGTCCTGTGTGGAGAGCCCGTACCGTTGCCACTGGTGTAAATACCGG
CATGTTTGTACTCACGACCCCAACACATGCTCCTTCCAGGAAGGCCGAGTGAAGCTACCTGAGGACTGCC
CCCAGCTGCTGCGAGTGGACAAGATCCTCGTTCCAGTAGAGGTGATCAAGCCCATCACTCTGAAGGCTAA
GAACCTCCCACAGCCTCAGTCGGGACAGAGAGGCTACGAGTGCATCTTGAACATCCAGGGCATCGAGCAG
AGGGTACCTGCTCTGCGCTTCAACAGCTCCAGTGTGCAGTGTCAGAACACCTCCTATTCCTATGAAGGAA
TGGAGATCAACAACCTGCCAGTGGAGTTGACAGTCGTGTGGAATGGACACTTCAACATTGACAACCCAGC
TCAGAATAAAGTTTACCTCTACAAGTGTGGAGCCATGCGCGAGAGCTGTGGGCTGTGCCTCAAGGCCGAC
CCGGATTTCGAGTGTGGCTGGTGTCAGAGCCCAGGCCAGTGTACCCTGCGCCAGCACTGCCCTGCCCATG
AGAGCCGGTGGTTGGAACTGTCGGGGGCCAACAGCAAGTGCACCAACCCTCGTATCACAGAGATCATCCC
AGTGACGGGCCCTCGAGAAGGGGGCACCAAGGTCACCATCCGAGGGGAGAACTTGGGCCTGGAATTCCGT
GACATTGCATCACACGTGAAAGTGGCTGGTGTGGAATGCAGCCCCTTGGTGGATGGCTACATCCCAGCTG
AACAGATCGTGTGTGAGATGGGTGAGGCCAAGCCTAGCCAGCATGCAGGCTTTGTGGAGATCTGTGTGGC
TGTGTGTCGGCCTGAGTTCATGGCCCGCTCTTCGCAGCTCTATTACTTCATGACTCTGACCCTCGCAGAT
CTGAAGCCCAACCGAGGACCCATGTCTGGGGGGACACAGGTTACCATCACAGGTACCAACTTGAATGCAG
GCAGCAATGTTGTGGTGATGTTCGGGAGCCAGCCCTGCCTCTTCCACAGGCGCTCTCCATCCTACATTAT
CTGTAACACTACATCCTCAGAGGAGGTGCTGGACATGAAGGTGACTGTGCAGGTGGACAGGGCCAGGATC
CGCCAGGACCTGGTCTTTCAGTACGTGGAGGACCCCACCATTGTGCGGATTGAACCAGAATGGAGCATTG
TCAGTGGGAACACACCTATTGCTGTCTGGGGAACTCACCTGGACCTCATACAGAACCCACAGATCCGTGC
CAAGCATGGAGGAAAAGAACACATCAACATCTGTGAGGTCCTAAATGCTACAGAGATGACCTGCCAGGCT
CCAGCCCTTGCCCTGGGTCCCGACCACCAGTCAGATCTCACTGAGAGGCCTGAAGAATTTGGTTTCATCC
TGGACAATGTCCAGTCTCTGCTAATTCTCAACAAGACCAACTTCACCTATTATCCTAACCCCGTGTTTGA
GGCTTTCAGTCCCTCGGGAATCCTGGAGCTCAAGCCGGGCACCCCCATTATCCTAAAGGGCAAGAACTTG
ATCCCGCCTGTGGCCGGAGGCAATGTGAAGCTGAACTACACCGTGCTGGTTGGGGAGAAACCATGCACCG
TGACAGTATCAGATGTGCAGCTGCTCTGCGAGTCTCCCAACCTCATCGGCAGGCACAAAGTGATGGCACG
GGTGGGTGGCATGGAGTATTCCCCTGGGATGGTATACATCGCCCCAGACAGCCCGCTCAGCCTGGGCGCG
CCTGACAAAACTCACACATGCCCACCGTGCCCAGCACCTGAACTCCTGGGGGGACCGTCAGTCTTCCTCT
TCCCCCCAAAACCCAAGGACACCCTCATGATCTCCCGGACCCCTGAGGTCACATGCGTGGTGGTGGACGT
GAGCCACGAAGACCCTGAGGTCAAGTTCAACTGGTACGTGGACGGCGTGGAGGTGCATAATGCCAAGACA
AAGCCGCGGGAGGAGCAGTACAACAGCACGTACCGTGTGGTCAGCGTCCTCACCGTCCTGCACCAGGACT
GGCTGAATGGCAAGGAGTACAAGTGCAAGGTCTCCAACAAAGCCCTCCCAGCCCCCATCGAGAAAACCAT
CTCCAAAGCCAAAGGGCAGCCCCGAGAACCACAGGTGTATACCCTGCCCCCATCCCGGGATGAGCTGACC
AAGAACCAGGTCAGCCTGACCTGCCTGGTCAAAGGCTTCTATCCCAGCGACATCGCCGTGGAGTGGGAGA
GCAATGGGCAGCCGGAGAACAACTACAAGACCACGCCTCCCGTGCTGGACTCCGACGGCTCCTTCTTCCT
CTACAGCAAGCTCACCGTGGACAAGAGCAGGTGGCAGCAGGGGAACGTCTTCTCATGCTCCGTGATGCAT
GAGGCTCTGCACAACCACTACACGCAGAAGAGCCTCTCCCTGTCTCCGGGTAAAGGCGGCCATCATCACC
ATCACCATTAATCTAGAGATCTTATTAAAGCAGAACTTGTTTATTGCAGCTTATAATGGTTACAAATAAA
GCAATAGCATCACAAATTTCACAAATAAAGCATTTTTTTCACTGCATTCTAGTTGTGGTTTGTCCAAACT
CATCAATGTATCTTATCATGTCTGGTCGACTCTAGCTAGACTCTTCCGCTTCCTCGCTCACTGACTCGCT
GCGCTCGGTCGTTCGGCTGCGGCGAGCGGTATCAGCTCACTCAAAGGCGGTAATACGGTTATCCACAGAA
TCAGGGGATAACGCAGGAAAGAACATGTGAGCAAAAGGCCAGCAAAAGGCCAGGAACCGTAAAAAGGCCG
CGTTGCTGGCGTTTTTCCATAGGCTCCGCCCCCCTGACGAGCATCACAAAAATCGACGCTCAAGTCAGAG
GTGGCGAAACCCGACAGGACTATAAAGATACCAGGCGTTTCCCCCTGGAAGCTCCCTCGTGCGCTCTCCT
GTTCCGACCCTGCCGCTTACCGGATACCTGTCCGCCTTTCTCCCTTCGGGAAGCGTGGCGCTTTCTCATA
GCTCACGCTGTAGGTATCTCAGTTCGGTGTAGGTCGTTCGCTCCAAGCTGGGCTGTGTGCACGAACCCCC
CGTTCAGCCCGACCGCTGCGCCTTATCCGGTAACTATCGTCTTGAGTCCAACCCGGTAAGACACGACTTA
TCGCCACTGGCAGCAGCCACTGGTAACAGGATTAGCAGAGCGAGGTATGTAGGCGGTGCTACAGAGTTCT
TGAAGTGGTGGCCTAACTACGGCTACACTAGAAGAACAGTATTTGGTATCTGCGCTCTGCTGAAGCCAGT
TACCTTCGGAAAAAGAGTTGGTAGCTCTTGATCCGGCAAACAAACCACCGCTGGTAGCGGTGGTTTTTTT
GTTTGCAAGCAGCAGATTACGCGCAGAAAAAAAGGATCTCAAGAAGATCCTTTGATCTTTTCTACGGGGT
CTGACGCTCAGTGGAACGAAAACTCACGTTAAGGGATTTTGGTCATGAGATTATCAAAAAGGATCTTCAC
CTAGATCCTTTTAAATTAAAAATGAAGTTTTAAATCAATCTAAAGTATATATGAGTAAACTTGGTCTGAC
AGTTACCAATGCTTAATCAGTGAGGCACCTATCTCAGCGATCTGTCTATTTCGTTCATCCATAGTTGCCT
GACTCCCCGTCGTGTAGATAACTACGATACGGGAGGGCTTACCATCTGGCCCCAGTGCTGCAATGATACC
GCGAGACCCACGCTCACCGGCTCCAGATTTATCAGCAATAAACCAGCCAGCCGGAAGGGCCGAGCGCAGA
AGTGGTCCTGCAACTTTATCCGCCTCCATCCAGTCTATTAATTGTTGCCGGGAAGCTAGAGTAAGTAGTT
CGCCAGTTAATAGTTTGCGCAACGTTGTTGCCATTGCTACAGGCATCGTGGTGTCACGCTCGTCGTTTGG
TATGGCTTCATTCAGCTCCGGTTCCCAACGATCAAGGCGAGTTACATGATCCCCCATGTTGTGCAAAAAA
GCGGTTAGCTCCTTCGGTCCTCCGATCGTTGTCAGAAGTAAGTTGGCCGCAGTGTTATCACTCATGGTTA
TGGCAGCACTGCATAATTCTCTTACTGTCATGCCATCCGTAAGATGCTTTTCTGTGACTGGTGAGTACTC
AACCAAGTCATTCTGAGAATAGTGTATGCGGCGACCGAGTTGCTCTTGCCCGGCGTCAATACGGGATAAT
ACCGCGCCACATAGCAGAACTTTAAAAGTGCTCATCATTGGAAAACGTTCTTCGGGGCGAAAACTCTCAA
GGATCTTACCGCTGTTGAGATCCAGTTCGATGTAACCCACTCGTGCACCCAACTGATCTTCAGCATCTTT
TACTTTCACCAGCGTTTCTGGGTGAGCAAAAACAGGAAGGCAAAATGCCGCAAAAAAGGGAATAAGGGCG
ACACGGAAATGTTGAATACTCATACTCTTCCTTTTTCAATATTATTGAAGCATTTATCAGGGTTATTGTC
TCATGAGCGGATACATATTTGAATGTATTTAGAAAAATAAACAAATAGGGGTTCCGCGCACATTTCCCCG
AAAAGTGCCACCTGACGTCTAAGAAACCATTATTATCATGACATTAACCTATAAAAATAGGCGTATCACG
AGGCCCTTTCGTCTCGCGCGTTTCGGTGATGACGGTGAAAACCTCTGACACATGCAGCTCCCGGAGGAAT
GTGTGTCAGTTAGGGTGTGGAAAGTCCCCAGGCTCCCCAGGCAGGCAGAAGTATGCAAAGCATGCATCTC
AATTAGTCAGCAACCAGGTGTGGAAAGTCCCCAGGCTCCCCAGCAGGCAGAAGTATGCAAAGCATGCATC
TCAATTAGTCAGCAACCATAGTCCCGCCCCTAACTCCGCCCATCCCGCCCCTAACTCCGCCCAGTTCCGC
CCATTCTCCGCCCCATGGCTGACTAATTTTTTTTATTTATGCAGAGGCCGAGGCCGCCTCTGCCTCTGAG
CTATTCCAGAAGTAGTGAGGAGGCTTTTTTGGAGGCCTAGGCTTTTGCAAAAAGCTCCCGGGAGCTTGTA
TATCCATTTTCGTCCCGGAGACGGTCACAGCTTGTCTGTAAGCGGATGCCGGGAGCAGACAAGCCCGTCA
GGGCGCGTCAGCGGGTGTTGGCGGGTGTCGGGGCTGGCTTAACTATGCGGCATCAGAGCAGATTGTACTG
AGAGTGCACCATATGCGGTGTGAAATACCGCACAGATGCGTAAGGAGAAAATACCGCATCAGGAAATTGT
AAGCGTTAATATTTTGTTAAAATTCGCGTTAAATTTTTGTTAAATCAGCTCATTTTTTAACCAATAGGCC
GAAATCGGCAAAATCCCTTATAAATCAAAAGAATAGACCGAGATAGGGT
[37 nt withheld, positions 8940-8976]
AAAGAACGTGGACTCCAACGTCAAAGG
[49 nt withheld, positions 9004-9052]
T
[91 nt withheld, positions 9054-9144]
G
[124 nt withheld, positions 9146-9269]
CCATTCGCCATTCAGGCTGCGCAACTGTTGGGAAGGGCGATCGGTGCGGGCCTCTTCGCTATTACGCCAG
CTGGCGAAAGGGGGATGTGCTGCAAGGCGATTAAGTTGGGTAACGCCAGGGTTTTCCCAGTCACGACGTT
GTAAAACGACGGCCAGTGAATT
Features (pLannotate 1.2.2; 14 found; start..end, strand, type, name):
     25..408     +  enhancer       CMV enhancer: human cytomegalovirus immediate early enhancer
    410..609     +  promoter       CMV promoter: human cytomegalovirus (CMV) immediate early promoter
    748..1573    +  intron         CMV intron A: human cytomegalovirus intron A (Chapman et al., 1991)
   1610..5320    +  CDS            Plxna4 (fragment): PLXA4_MOUSE - Also known as Kiaa1550. Experimental evidence at protein level: Swiss-Prot protein existence level 1. Coreceptor for SEMA3A. Necessary for signaling by class 3 semaphorins and subsequent remodeling of the cytoskeleton. Plays a role in axon guidance in the developing nervous system. Class 3 semaphorins bind to a complex composed of a neuropilin and a plexin. The plexin modulates the affinity of the complex for specific semaphorins, and its cytoplasmic domain is required for the activation of down-stream signaling events in the cytoplasm. From Mus musculus (Mouse).
   5324..6004    +  CDS            IGHG1 (fragment): IGHG1_HUMAN - Experimental evidence at protein level: Swiss-Prot protein existence level 1. Constant region of immunoglobulin heavy chains. Immunoglobulins, also known as antibodies, are membrane-bound or secreted glycoproteins produced by B lymphocytes. In the recognition phase of humoral immunity, the membrane-bound immunoglobulins serve as receptors which, upon binding of a specific antigen, trigger the clonal expansion and differentiation of B lymphocytes into immunoglobulins- secreting plasma cells. Secreted immunoglobulins mediate the effector phase of humoral immunity, which results in
   6054..6175    +  polyA_signal   SV40 poly(A) signal: SV40 polyadenylation signal
   6384..6972    -  rep_origin     ori: high-copy-number ColE1/pMB1/pBR322/pUC origin of replication
   7143..8003    -  CDS            AmpR: β-lactamase; bla; confers resistance to ampicillin, carbenicillin, and related antibiotics
   8004..8108    -  promoter       AmpR promoter: bla
   8203..8238    +  CDS            rop (fragment): Rop protein, which maintains plasmids at low copy number; rop
   8261..8591    +  promoter       SV40 promoter: SV40 enhancer and early promoter
   8714..8813    +  misc_feature   bom (fragment): basis of mobility region from pBR322
   8841..9269    -  rep_origin     f1 ori (sequence partly withheld): f1 bacteriophage origin of replication; arrow indicates direction of (+) strand synthesis
   9273..9430    -  CDS            lacZα (fragment): LacZα fragment of β-galactosidase; lacZ fragment
