[The description below was written by a language model from this plasmid's Addgene catalogue record and pLannotate feature annotations shown in this document.]
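Description:
Plxna4-Fc-His is a mammalian expression plasmid of about 9.4 kb built on the pCMVi-SV40ori backbone. It is designed to produce the extracellular region of mouse Plexin A4 as a soluble fusion protein. It is propagated in E. coli as a high-copy plasmid through a ColE1/pUC-type origin and is selected with ampicillin via the β-lactamase gene. The feature table also shows an f1 phage origin and short remnants of rop, bom and lacZα, which are leftovers from earlier cloning vectors rather than functional parts. An SV40 enhancer/early promoter region lies outside the expression cassette. It matches the "SV40ori" in the backbone name, and this region normally contains the SV40 origin, which allows episomal amplification in cells that express large T antigen.

The expression cassette is driven by the human CMV immediate-early enhancer and promoter, followed by CMV intron A, an element commonly included to boost transcript processing and expression. Downstream is the roughly 3.7 kb Plxna4 ectodomain fragment, cloned between NotI and AscI sites that are both retained. It is joined in frame at its C terminus to the backbone-encoded Fc region of human IgG1 and a 6X histidine tag. The His tag is stated in the catalogue entry but is not annotated separately in the feature table. An SV40 polyadenylation signal ends the transcript. Plexin A4 is a semaphorin co-receptor involved in axon guidance. The Fc portion typically dimerises the ectodomain and allows capture or detection with Fc-binding reagents, while the His tag permits metal-affinity purification. The associated publication describes an extracellular biochemical screen for neuronal recognition proteins in the retina, which fits use of this construct as a secreted bait or prey in protein–protein binding assays.
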