Addgene plasmid #72125: Plxna4-Fc-His
Purpose: Expresses the extracellular region of the PlexinA4 protein, C-terminally fused to the Fc region of human IgG1 + 6X histidine tag.
Depositing lab: Woj Wojtowicz. Depositing organization: University of California, Berkeley. Publication: An extracellular biochemical screen reveals that FLRTs and Unc5s mediate neuronal subtype recognition in the retina. Visser JJ, Cheng Y, Perry SC, Chastain AB, Parsa B, Masri SS, Ray TA, Kay JN, Wojtowicz WM. Elife. 2015 Dec 3;4. pii: e08149. doi: 10.7554/eLife.08149. PubMed 26633812.
Backbone
  Vector backbone: pCMVi-SV40ori
  Vector type: Mammalian Expression
Growth in bacteria
  Bacterial resistance: Ampicillin, 100 μg/mL
  Growth temperature: 37°C
  Growth strain: DH5alpha
  Copy number: High Copy
Gene/Insert
  Gene/Insert name: Plxna4 (alt names: Plexin A4; Plxa4; NCBI gene ID 243743; Reference sequence NM_175750.3)
  Species: M. musculus (mouse)
  Insert size (bp): 3705
  Entrez Gene: Plxna4 (a.k.a. 9330117B14, Pl, Plxa4, mKIAA1550)
  Promoter: CMV
  Tag / fusion protein: Fc-His (C terminal on backbone)
  Cloning method: Restriction Enzyme; 5′ cloning site NotI (not destroyed); 3′ cloning site AscI (not destroyed)
  Sequencing primers: 5′ GTCAGAGGTAACTCCCGTTGC; 3′ ATCATGAGGGTGTCCTTG
Terms and licenses: Academic/Nonprofit Terms; Industry Terms: Not Available to Industry
How to cite: Plxna4-Fc-His was a gift from Woj Wojtowicz (Addgene plasmid # 72125 ; http://n2t.net/addgene:72125 ; RRID:Addgene_72125)
