>Addgene plasmid #72125 | Plxna4-Fc-His | addgene partial sequence | sequence record 139258 | pMRB101-F 5'-aagatgcaggcagctgagtt-3'
ACGGTGGAGGGCAGTGTAGTCTGAGCAGTACTCGTTGCTGCCGCGCGCGCCACCAGACATAATAGCTGAC
AGACTAACAGACTGTTCCTTTCCATGGGTCTTTTCTGCAGAAGCTTGAATTCTCGAGGATCCGCGGCCGC
GCCACCATGAAAGCCATGCCCTGGAACTGGACTTGCCTGCTCTCCCACCTGCTGGTGGTAGGGATGGGCT
CCTCCACTCTGCTTCCACGACAGCCACCCCAGCTGTCTCAGAAGCCTTCCTTTGTGACATTCCGAGGGGA
GCCTGCTGAGGGCTTCAATCACCTTGTGGTGGATGAGAGGACAGGGCACATTTATTTGGGGGCTGTCAAC
AGAATCTACAAACTCTCTAGTGACCTCAAAGTCTTGGTGACTCATCAGACAGGGCCAGATGAGGACAACC
CCAAGTGTTACCCACCTCGGATTGTTCAGACCTGCAATGAGCCTCTGGCCAGCACCAATAACGTCAACAA
GATGCTGCTTATAGACTACAAAGAAAACAGGCTGATCGCGTGTGGGAGCCTGTACCAGGGTATCTGCAAG
CTCCTGAGGCTAGAGGACCTCTTCAAGTTGGGAGAGCCCTTTCACAAGAAGGAACATTATCTCTCGGGGG
TTAACGAGAGTGGCTCAGTCTTTGGGGTGATTGTTTCCTACAGCAACTTTGATGATAAACTCTTTATTGC
CACAGCAGTGGATGGCAAACCTGAATATTTTCCTACCATCTCCAGCAGGAAGCTGACTAAGAACTCTGAG
GCCGATGGCATGTTTGCTTACGTTT
