>Addgene plasmid #72125 | Plxna4-Fc-His | addgene partial sequence | sequence record 139259 | SV40pA-R 5'-GAAATTTGTGATGCTATTGC-3'
GTTCTGCTTTAATAAGATCTCTAGATTAATGGTGATGGTGATGATGGCCGCCTTTACCCGGAGACAGGGA
GAGGCTCTTCTGCGTGTAGTGGTTGTGCAGAGCCTCATGCATCACGGAGCATGAGAAGACGTTCCCCTGC
TGCCACCTGCTCTTGTCCACGGTGAGCTTGCTGTAGAGGAAGAAGGAGCCGTCGGAGTCCAGCACGGGAG
GCGTGGTCTTGTAGTTGTTCTCCGGCTGCCCATTGCTCTCCCACTCCACGGCGATGTCGCTGGGATAGAA
GCCTTTGACCAGGCAGGTCAGGCTGACCTGGTTCTTGGTCAGCTCATCCCGGGATGGGGGCAGGGTATAC
ACCTGTGGTTCTCGGGGCTGCCCTTTGGCTTTGGAGATGGTTTTCTCGATGGGGGCTGGGAGGGCTTTGT
TGGAGACCTTGCACTTGTACTCCTTGCCATTCAGCCAGTCCTGGTGCAGGACGGTGAGGACGCTGACCAC
ACGGTACGTGCTGTTGTACTGCTCCTCCCGCGGCTTTGTCTTGGCATTATGCACCTCCACGCCGTCCACG
TACCAGTTGAACTTGACCTCAGGGTCTTCGTGGCTCACGTCCACCACCACGCATGTGACCTCAGGGGTCC
GGGAGATCATGAGGGTGTCCTTGGGTTTTGGGGGGAAGAGGAAGACTGACGGTCCCCCCAGGAGTTCAGG
TGCTGGGCACGGTGGGCATGTGTGAGTTTTGTCAGGCGCGCCCAGGCTGAGCGGGCTGTCTGGGGCGATG
TATACCATCCCAGGGGAATACTCCATGCCACCCACCCGTGCCATCACTTTGTGCCTGCCGATGAGGTTGG
